Addgene plasmid #195071: pUb FLAG-IntS6 AA 1-400
Purpose: Expresses FLAG-tagged Drosophila IntS6 amino acids 1-400
Depositing lab: Jeremy Wilusz. Depositing organization: Baylor College of Medicine. Publication: IntS6 and the Integrator phosphatase module tune the efficiency of select premature transcription termination events. Fujiwara R, Zhai SN, Liang D, Shah AP, Tracey M, Ma XK, Fields CJ, Mendoza-Figueroa MS, Meline MC, Tatomer DC, Yang L, Wilusz JE. Mol Cell. 2023 Nov 14:S1097-2765(23)00902-4. doi: 10.1016/j.molcel.2023.10.035. PubMed 37995689.
Backbone
  Vector backbone: pUb 3xFLAG MCS
  Total vector size (bp): 6084
  Vector type: Insect Expression
Growth in bacteria
  Bacterial resistance: Ampicillin, 100 μg/mL
  Growth temperature: 37°C
  Growth strain: DH5alpha
  Copy number: Unknown
Gene/Insert
  Gene/Insert name: IntS6
  Species: D. melanogaster (fly)
  Entrez Gene: IntS6 (a.k.a. Dmel_CG3125, CG3125, Dmel\CG3125, Int6, l(1)G0060)
  Promoter: Ubi-p63e
  Tag / fusion protein: 3xFLAG (N terminal on backbone)
  Cloning method: Restriction Enzyme; 5′ cloning site SpeI (not destroyed); 3′ cloning site XbaI (not destroyed)
  Sequencing primers: 5′ CAAAGTTGGCGTCGATAAATAAGTTTCC
Terms and licenses: Academic/Nonprofit Terms; Industry Terms: Not Available to Industry
How to cite: pUb FLAG-IntS6 AA 1-400 was a gift from Jeremy Wilusz (Addgene plasmid # 195071 ; http://n2t.net/addgene:195071 ; RRID:Addgene_195071)
