[The description below was written by a language model from this plasmid's Addgene catalogue record and pLannotate feature annotations shown in this document.]
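Description:
pUb FLAG-IntS6 AA 1-400 is a 6,084 bp insect-cell expression plasmid built on the pUb 3xFLAG MCS backbone. It produces an N-terminal fragment (amino acids 1-400) of Drosophila melanogaster IntS6, a subunit of the Integrator complex. It is propagated in E. coli through a high-copy ColE1/pUC-type origin and selected with ampicillin via a β-lactamase gene driven by its own bla promoter. The feature table also shows leftover bacterial cloning-vector elements: a lac promoter/operator with a CAP binding site, and short lacI, rop, bom and RSF ori fragments. These appear to be backbone remnants with no role in the insect expression cassette.

According to the catalogue entry, expression is driven by the Drosophila Ubi-p63e (ubiquitin) promoter, which gives constitutive expression in fly cells. This promoter was not annotated in the feature table, though an unannotated stretch of roughly 2 kb upstream of the tag could accommodate it. The backbone supplies a 3xFLAG epitope at the N terminus. The 1,200 nt IntS6 fragment follows it, inserted between SpeI and XbaI sites that were both retained. Transcripts are terminated by the baculovirus OpIE-2 polyadenylation signal. A V5 tag sequence lies just downstream of the insert, but the record lists only the FLAG tag and does not say whether V5 is translated in frame with the protein.

The construct is suited to transient expression of a FLAG-detectable IntS6 truncation in Drosophila cultured cells, for example in domain-mapping, immunoprecipitation or rescue experiments. The associated study examined how IntS6 and the Integrator phosphatase module influence premature transcription termination.
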