Features (pLannotate 1.2.2; 15 found; start..end, strand, type, name):
    911..1499    +  rep_origin     ori: high-copy-number ColE1/pMB1/pBR322/pUC origin of replication
   1682..1774    +  CDS            lacI (fragment): lac repressor; lacI; The lac repressor binds to the lac operator to inhibit transcription in E. coli. This inhibition can be relieved by adding lactose or isopropyl-β-D-thiogalactopyranoside (IPTG).
   1787..1808    +  protein_bind   CAP binding site: CAP binding activates transcription in the presence of cAMP. E. coli catabolite activator protein
   1823..1853    +  promoter       lac promoter: promoter for the E. coli lac operon
   1861..1877    +  protein_bind   lac operator: The lac repressor binds to the lac operator to inhibit transcription in E. coli. This inhibition can be relieved by adding lactose or isopropyl-β-D-thiogalactopyranoside (IPTG). lac repressor encoded by lacI
   3929..3945    -  misc_feature   MCS (fragment): pUC18/19 multiple cloning site
   3962..4027    +  CDS            3xFLAG: three tandem FLAG® epitope tags, followed by an enterokinase cleavage site
   4040..5239    +  CDS            IntS6 (fragment): INT6_DROME - Also known as l(1)G0060 From Drosophila melanogaster (Fruit fly).
   5265..5306    +  CDS            V5 tag: epitope tag from simian virus 5
   5351..5480    +  polyA_signal   OpIE-2 poly(A) signal: immediate-early gene 2 from the Orgyia pseudotsugata multicapsid nucleopolyhedrovirus; baculovirus polyadenylation signal
   5489..5556    -  rep_origin     RSF ori (fragment): Plasmids containing the RSF 1030 origin of replication can be propagated in E. coli cells that contain additional plasmids with compatible origins.
   5576..5627    -  misc_feature   bom (fragment): basis of mobility region from pBR322
   5729..5764    -  CDS            rop (fragment): Rop protein, which maintains plasmids at low copy number; rop
   5859..5963    +  promoter       AmpR promoter: bla
   5964..740     +  CDS            AmpR (across the origin): β-lactamase; bla; confers resistance to ampicillin, carbenicillin, and related antibiotics
>Addgene plasmid #195071 | pUb FLAG-IntS6 AA 1-400 | addgene full sequence | sequence record 384315 | Addgene NGS Result
GAGTGGGTTACATCGAACTGGATCTCAACAGCGGTAAGATCCTTGAGAGTTTTCGCCCCGAAGAACGTTT
TCCAATGATGAGCACTTTTAAAGTTCTGCTATGTGGCGCGGTATTATCCCGTATTGACGCCGGGCAAGAG
CAACTCGGTCGCCGCATACACTATTCTCAGAATGACTTGGTTGAGTACTCACCAGTCACAGAAAAGCATC
TTACGGATGGCATGACAGTAAGAGAATTATGCAGTGCTGCCATAACCATGAGTGATAACACTGCGGCCAA
CTTACTTCTGACAACGATCGGAGGACCGAAGGAGCTAACCGCTTTTTTGCACAACATGGGGGATCATGTA
ACTCGCCTTGATCGTTGGGAACCGGAGCTGAATGAAGCCATACCAAACGACGAGCGTGACACCACGATGC
CTGTAGCAATGGCAACAACGTTGCGCAAACTATTAACTGGCGAACTACTTACTCTAGCTTCCCGGCAACA
ATTAATAGACTGGATGGAGGCGGATAAAGTTGCAGGACCACTTCTGCGCTCGGCCCTTCCGGCTGGCTGG
TTTATTGCTGATAAATCTGGAGCCGGTGAGCGTGGGTCTCGCGGTATCATTGCAGCACTGGGGCCAGATG
GTAAGCCCTCCCGTATCGTAGTTATCTACACGACGGGGAGTCAGGCAACTATGGATGAACGAAATAGACA
GATCGCTGAGATAGGTGCCTCACTGATTAAGCATTGGTAACTGTCAGACCAAGTTTACTCATATATACTT
TAGATTGATTTAAAACTTCATTTTTAATTTAAAAGGATCTAGGTGAAGATCCTTTTTGATAATCTCATGA
CCAAAATCCCTTAACGTGAGTTTTCGTTCCACTGAGCGTCAGACCCCGTAGAAAAGATCAAAGGATCTTC
TTGAGATCCTTTTTTTCTGCGCGTAATCTGCTGCTTGCAAACAAAAAAACCACCGCTACCAGCGGTGGTT
TGTTTGCCGGATCAAGAGCTACCAACTCTTTTTCCGAAGGTAACTGGCTTCAGCAGAGCGCAGATACCAA
ATACTGTTCTTCTAGTGTAGCCGTAGTTAGGCCACCACTTCAAGAACTCTGTAGCACCGCCTACATACCT
CGCTCTGCTAATCCTGTTACCAGTGGCTGCTGCCAGTGGCGATAAGTCGTGTCTTACCGGGTTGGACTCA
AGACGATAGTTACCGGATAAGGCGCAGCGGTCGGGCTGAACGGGGGGTTCGTGCACACAGCCCAGCTTGG
AGCGAACGACCTACACCGAACTGAGATACCTACAGCGTGAGCTATGAGAAAGCGCCACGCTTCCCGAAGG
GAGAAAGGCGGACAGGTATCCGGTAAGCGGCAGGGTCGGAACAGGAGAGCGCACGAGGGAGCTTCCAGGG
GGAAACGCCTGGTATCTTTATAGTCCTGTCGGGTTTCGCCACCTCTGACTTGAGCGTCGATTTTTGTGAT
GCTCGTCAGGGGGGCGGAGCCTATGGAAAAACGCCAGCAACGCGGCCTTTTTACGGTTCCTGGCCTTTTG
CTGGCCTTTTGCTCACATGTTCTTTCCTGCGTTATCCCCTGATTCTGTGGATAACCGTATTACCGCCTTT
GAGTGAGCTGATACCGCTCGCCGCAGCCGAACGACCGAGCGCAGCGAGTCAGTGAGCGAGGAAGCGGAAG
AGCGCCCAATACGCAAACCGCCTCTCCCCGCGCGTTGGCCGATTCATTAATGCAGCTGGCACGACAGGTT
TCCCGACTGGAAAGCGGGCAGTGAGCGCAACGCAATTAATGTGAGTTAGCTCACTCATTAGGCACCCCAG
GCTTTACACTTTATGCTTCCGGCTCGTATGTTGTGTGGAATTGTGAGCGGATAACAATTTCACACAGGAA
ACAGCTATGACCATGATTACGCCAAGCTTTGTCGCCGGAACGCAGCGACAGAGATTCCAATGTGTCCGTA
TCTTTCAGGCTTTTGCCCTTCAGTTCCAGACGAAGCGACTGGCGATTCGCGTGTGGGGTCTGCTTCAGGG
TCTTGTGAATTAGGGCGCGCAGATCGCCGATGGGCGTGGCGCCGGAGGGCACCTTCACCTTGCCGTACGG
CTTGCTGTTCTTCGCGTTCAAAATCTCCAGCTCCATTTTGCTTTCGGTGCGCTTGCAATCAGTACTGTCC
AAAATCGAAAATCGCCGAACCGTAGTGTGACCGTGCGGGGCTCTGCGAAAATAAACTTTTTTAGGTATAT
GGCCACACACGGGGAAAGCACAGTGGATTATATGTTTTAATATTATAATATGCAGGTTTTCATTACTTAT
CCAGATGTAAGCCCACTTAAAGCGATTTAACAATTATTTGCCGAAAGAGTATAAACAAATTTCACTTAAA
AATGGATTAAGAAAAGCTAGCTTGTGTAAGATTATGCGCAGCGTTGCCAGATAGCTCCATTTAAAACACT
TCAAAAACAATAAGTTTTGAAAATATATACATAAATAGCAGTCGTTGCCGCAACGCTCAACACATCACAC
TTTTAAAACACCCTTTACCTACACAGAATTACTTTTTAAATTTCCAGTCAAGCTGCGAGTTTCAAAATTA
TAGCCGGTAGAGAAGACAGTGCTATTTCAAAAGCAAACTAACAAGGGTCTTAAATTCCAAAACACCAATC
CTAACAAGCCTTGGACTTTTGTAAGTTTAGATCAAAGGTGGCATTGCATTCAATGTCATGGTAAGAAGTA
GGTCGTCTAGGTAGAAATCCTCATTCAGCCGGTCAAGTCAGTACGAGAAAGGTCTCAATTTGAAATTGTC
TTAAAAATATTTTATTGTTTTGTACTGTGGTGAGTTTAAACGAAAAACACAAAAAAAAAGTGATACACAG
AAATCATAAAAAATTTTAATACAAGGTATTCGTACGTATCAAAAACATTTCGGCACAATTTTTTTTCTCT
GTACTAAAGTGTTACGAACACTACGGTATTTTTTAGTGATTTTCAACGGACACCGAAGGTATATAAACAG
CGTTCGCGAACGGTCGCCTTCAAAACCAATTGACATTTGCAGCAGCAAGTACAAGTAGAAAGTAAAGCGC
AATCAGCGAAAAATTTATACTTAATTGTTGGTGATTAAAGTACAATTAAAAGAACATTCTCGAAAGTCAC
AAGAAACGTAAGTTTTTAACTCGCTGTTACCAATTAGTAATAAGAGCAACAAGACGTTGAGTAATTTCAA
GAAAAACTGCATTTCAAGGTCTTTGTTCGGCCATTTTTTTTTATTCAACGCTCTACGTAATTACAAAATA
AGAAATTGGCAGCCACGCATCTTGTTTTCCCAATGAATTGGCATCAAAACGCAAACAAATCTATAAATAA
AACTTGCGTGTTGATTTTCGCCAAGATTTATTGGCAAATTGTGAAATTCGCAGTGACGCATTTGAAAATT
CGAGAAATCACGAACGCACTCGATCGAGCATTTGTGTGCATGTTATTAGTTAGTTGTTTAGTTAATTGAA
GTATTTTACCAACGAAATCCACTTATTTTTAGCTGAAATAGAGTAGGTTGCTTAAACAAAGCCACGTCTG
AAAATTTCTTATTGCTTGTAGTTGTGACGTCACCATATACACACAAAATAATGTGTATGCATGCATTTCA
GCTGTGTATATATACATGCACACACTCGCAACACGAAAACGATGACGAAGCAACGGAACAAAGGTTTCTC
AACTACCCTTTGTTCCCTGTTTCTTCGCTTTCCTTTGTTCCAATATTCGTAGAGGGTTAATAGGGGTTTC
TCAACAAAGTTGGCGTCGATAAATAAGTTTCCCATTTTTATTCCCCAGCCAGGAAGTTAGTTTCAATAGT
TTTGTAATTTCAACGAAACTCATTTGATTTCGTACTAATTTTCCACATCTCTATTTTCTGCCCGCAGAAT
AATCCAAACTGCAGGTCGACTCTAGCTAGAGGAAGCTTATGGACTACAAAGACCATGACGGTGATTATAA
AGATCATGATATCGATTACAAGGATGACGATGACAAGGATCCACTAGTCACAATCATACTCTTCCTGGTG
GACACCTCGTCGTCCATGTGCCAGAAGGCGTATGTGAATGGGGTACAGAAAACGTATCTGGACATTGCCA
AGGGAGCCGTGGAGACGTTTCTCAAGTATCGCCAGCGTACGCAGGATTGCCTGGGAGATCGCTACATGCT
GCTCACATTCGAGGAGCCACCGGCAAACGTGAAAGCTGGATGGAAGGAGAACCATGCCACCTTCATGAAC
GAGCTGAAGAACCTGCAGAGTCACGGCCTCACCTCGATGGGTGAATCGCTGCGCAATGCGTTCGATTTGT
TAAATCTGAATCGCATGCAGTCGGGCATCGATACGTACGGGCAGGGCAGGTGCCCGTTTTATCTGGAGCC
ATCGGTCATCATTGTGATTACGGACGGCGGTCGCTATTCGTACCGGAATGGTGTCCATCAGGAGATCATA
CTGCCGCTAAGTAACCAAATACCGGGCACAAAGTTCACTAAGGAGCCATTTCGCTGGGATCAGCGCTTGT
TTTCGCTTGTCCTCCGCATGCCGGGCAACAAGATTGACGAGCGAGTGGATGGCAAGGTGCCGCATGACGA
TTCTCCCATCGAACGGATGTGCGAGGTTACCGGCGGACGTTCATATCGAGTGCGAAGCCACTACGTACTC
AACCAGTGCATTGAAAGTCTTGTCCAAAAGGTTCAGCCTGGTGTGGTGCTGCAGTTCGAGCCTATGCTGC
CCAAGGAGGCTACTTCCGCTACCGCTGGCGAAGCGGCGGGTGCGAGCACGATATCCGGCATGGGAATACC
CTCAACGTCCGGAGCGGGTCCCGCTCCCGATATTGTCTTCCATCCGGTAAAGAAGATGATCTACGTGCAG
AAGCACATCACGCAGAAAACCTTTCCCATCGGCTATTGGCCACTGCCGGAGCCCTATTGGCCGGACTCCA
AGGCGATTACATTGCCGCCTCGCGACGCTCATCCCAAGCTGAAGGTCCTGACGCCGGCGGTGGACGAGCC
ACAGCTGGTGCGCAGCTTCCCCGTCGACAAGTACGAGATTGAAGGCTGTCCGTTAACGCTGCAGATTCTC
AACAAGCGCGAGATGAACAAGTGCTGGCAGGTGATTGTGACCAATGGCATGCATGGATTCGAGCTGCCCT
TTGGCTACCTAAAAGCGGCGCCCAACTTTTCGCAGGTACACCTCTATGTACTGGCCTACTAATCTAGAGG
GCCCGCGGTTCGAAGGTAAGCCTATCCCTAACCCTCTCCTCGGTCTCGATTCTACGCGTACCGGTCATCA
TCACCATCACCATTGAGTTTATCTGACTAAATCTTAGTTTGTATTGTCATGTTTTAATACAATATGTTAT
GTTTAAATATGTTTTTAATAAATTTTATAAAATAATTTCAACTTTTATTGTAACAACATTGTCCATTTAC
ACACTCCTTTCAAGCGCGTGGGATCGATGCTCACTCAAAGGCGGTAATACGGTTATCCACAGAATCAGGG
GATAACGCAGGAAAGAACATGTGAGCCATATGGGCCCATGTGAGCCATATGGTGCACTCTCAGTACAATC
TGCTCTGATGCCGCATAGTTAAGCCAGCCCCGACACCCGCCAACACCCGCTGACGCGCCCTGACGGGCTT
GTCTGCTCCCGGCATCCGCTTACAGACAAGCTGTGACCGTCTCCGGGAGCTGCATGTGTCAGAGGTTTTC
ACCGTCATCACCGAAACGCGCGAGACGAAAGGGCCTCGTGATACGCCTATTTTTATAGGTTAATGTCATG
ATAATAATGGTTTCTTAGACGTCAGGTGGCACTTTTCGGGGAAATGTGCGCGGAACCCCTATTTGTTTAT
TTTTCTAAATACATTCAAATATGTATCCGCTCATGAGACAATAACCCTGATAAATGCTTCAATAATATTG
AAAAAGGAAGAGTATGAGTATTCAACATTTCCGTGTCGCCCTTATTCCCTTTTTTGCGGCATTTTGCCTT
CCTGTTTTTGCTCACCCAGAAACGCTGGTGAAAGTAAAAGATGCTGAAGATCAGTTGGGTGCAC
